>Addgene plasmid #161667 | IDG_TMEM63A_OE_1 | addgene full sequence | sequence record 319659 | Addgene NGS Result
CGTTACATAACTTACGGTAAATGGCCCGCCTGGCTGACCGCCCAACGACCCCCGCCCATTGACGTCAATA
ATGACGTATGTTCCCATAGTAACGCCAATAGGGACTTTCCATTGACGTCAATGGGTGGAGTATTTACGGT
AAACTGCCCACTTGGCAGTACATCAAGTGTATCATATGCCAAGTACGCCCCCTATTGACGTCAATGACGG
TAAATGGCCCGCCTGGCATTATGCCCAGTACATGACCTTATGGGACTTTCCTACTTGGCAGTACATCTAC
GTATTAGTCATCGCTATTACCATGGTGATGCGGTTTTGGCAGTACATCAATGGGCGTGGATAGCGGTTTG
ACTCACGGGGATTTCCAAGTCTCCACCCCATTGACGTCAATGGGAGTTTGTTTTGGCACCAAAATCAACG
GGACTTTCCAAAATGTCGTAACAACTCCGCCCCATTGACGCAAATGGGCGGTAGGCGTGTACGGTGGGAG
GTCTATATAAGCAGAGCTCTCTGGCTAACTGTCGGGATCAACAAGTTTGTACAAAAAAGTTGGCATGATG
GACTCCCCGTTCCTGGAGCTGTGGCAGTCCAAGGCAGTGTCCATCAGGGAGCAGCTGGGACTCGGGGACC
GGCCCAACGACTCCTATTGCTACAACTCGGCCAAAAACAGCACCGTGCTCCAGGGGGTCACCTTTGGTGG
CATCCCCACTGTCCTGCTCATAGACGTCAGCTGCTTCCTGTTCTTAATCTTGGTGTTTTCTATTATAAGA
AGAAGATTCTGGGACTATGGCCGCATTGCCCTGGTGTCAGAAGCAGACAGCGAGTCCAGATTTCAGAGAT
TGTCATCGACTTCCTCCTCAGGTCAACAAGACTTTGAAAATGAGCTGGGATGCTGTCCCTGGCTGACTGC
CATCTTCCGTCTGCATGATGACCAGATCCTGGAATGGTGTGGGGAGGACGCCATCCACTACCTGTCCTTC
CAGAGGCACATCATCTTCCTGTTGGTGGTGGTCAGCTTTTTGTCCCTGTGTGTCATCCTGCCTGTCAACC
TCTCAGGGGACTTGCTGGACAAAGACCCGTATAGTTTTGGGAGGACAACAATAGCAAACCTACAGACTGA
CAATGACCTCCTTTGGCTGCACACCATCTTTGCTGTCATTTACCTCTTCCTCACTGTGGGTTTCATGCGG
CACCACACTCAGTCCATTAAGTACAAAGAGGAGAACCTGGTGAGGCGGACCCTGTTCATCACAGGACTCC
CCAGAGATGCCAGGAAGGAGACTGTGGAGAGCCACTTCCGGGACGCGTATCCCACGTGTGAGGTGGTTGA
TGTGCAGCTGTGCTACAACGTGGCCAAACTGATCTACCTGTGCAAGGAGAAAAAGAAGACTGAGAAGAGC
CTGACCTATTACACAAACCTGCAGGTGAAGACAGGCCAGCGGACCCTCATCAACCCCAAGCCCTGTGGCC
AGTTTTGCTGCTGTGAAGTGCTGGGCTGTGAGTGGGAAGACGCCATCTCTTACTACACACGGATGAAGGA
CAGGCTGCTGGAGAGGATCACAGAGGAAGAACGCCACGTCCAGGACCAGCCCCTGGGAATGGCCTTCGTC
ACCTTCCAGGAGAAGTCCATGGCCACCTACATCCTGAAAGATTTCAATGCCTGCAAGTGTCAGAGCCTTC
AGTGCAAAGGTGAGCCCCAGCCGTCCTCCCATAGCAGGGAGCTCTATACCTCCAAGTGGACAGTCACCTT
TGCTGCTGACCCTGAGGACATCTGCTGGAAGAACCTCTCTATCCAGGGCCTCCGCTGGTGGCTACAGTGG
CTGGGCATCAACTTCACCCTCTTCCTGGGGCTATTTTTCCTGACCACACCCTCCATCATCCTGTCCACCA
TGGACAAGTTTAATGTCACCAAACCCATCCATGCGCTGAATAACCCGATCATCAGCCAGTTCTTCCCCAC
CCTCCTGCTCTGGTCCTTCTCGGCCCTGCTCCCCTCCATTGTCTACTACTCTACACTGCTGGAGTCTCAC
TGGACCAAGTCGGGGGAAAACCAGATCATGATGACCAAAGTCTACATATTCTTGATCTTCATGGTGCTGA
TCCTGCCCTCCCTGGGTCTCACCAGTCTAGATTTTTTCTTCCGGTGGCTCTTTGACAAAACTTCCTCGGA
GGCCTCCATCAGGTTGGAGTGCGTCTTCCTGCCTGACCAGGGTGCCTTCTTTGTGAACTATGTCATCGCC
TCGGCCTTCATCGGCAATGGCATGGAGCTGCTGCGGCTGCCAGGTCTCATCCTCTATACCTTCCGCATGA
TCATGGCCAAGACGGCTGCTGACCGCAGGAATGTCAAGCAGAACCAGGCCTTCCAGTACGAGTTTGGAGC
CATGTATGCATGGATGCTGTGTGTCTTCACTGTCATCGTGGCCTACAGCATCACTTGTCCCATCATCGCG
CCATTTGGCCTCATCTACATCCTGCTCAAGCACATGGTGGACCGGCACAACCTCTACTTCGTCTACCTCC
CAGCCAAGCTGGAGAAGGGGATCCACTTTGCCGCTGTGAACCAGGCCTTGGCAGCCCCCATCCTGTGCCT
CTTCTGGCTCTACTTCTTTTCCTTCCTGCGCCTGGGTATGAAGGCCCCCGCCACTCTGTTCACCTTCCTG
GTGCTGCTGCTCACCATCCTGGTCTGCCTGGCTCACACCTGCTTTGGATGCTTCAAGCACCTCAGCCCTC
TGAACTACAAAACAGAAGAGCCTGCAAGTGACAAAGGAAGTGAGGCAGAGGCCCACATGCCCCCACCGTT
CACACCCTACGTGCCTCGGATTCTGAACGGCTTGGCCTCGGAGAGGACAGCACTGTCTCCGCAGCAGCAG
CAGCAGCAGACCTATGGTGCCATCCACAACATCAGCGGGACTATCCCTGGACAGTGCTTGGCGCAGAGCG
CCACGGGCAGTGTGGCTGCTGCCCCCCAGGAGGCCTGCCCAACTTTCTTGTACAAAGTGGTTGGTAAGCC
TATCCCTAACCCTCTCCTCGGTCTCGATTCTACGTAGTAATGAGCTAGCGCTAACCGGTGGCGCGTTAAG
TCGACAATCAACCTCTGGATTACAAAATTTGTGAAAGATTGACTGGTATTCTTAACTATGTTGCTCCTTT
TACGCTATGTGGATACGCTGCTTTAATGCCTTTGTATCATGCTATTGCTTCCCGTATGGCTTTCATTTTC
TCCTCCTTGTATAAATCCTGGTTGCTGTCTCTTTATGAGGAGTTGTGGCCCGTTGTCAGGCAACGTGGCG
TGGTGTGCACTGTGTTTGCTGACGCAACCCCCACTGGTTGGGGCATTGCCACCACCTGTCAGCTCCTTTC
CGGGACTTTCGCTTTCCCCCTCCCTATTGCCACGGCGGAACTCATCGCCGCCTGCCTTGCCCGCTGCTGG
ACAGGGGCTCGGCTGTTGGGCACTGACAATTCCGTGGTGTTGTCGGGGAAATCATCGTCCTTTCCTTGGC
TGCTCGCCTGTGTTGCCACCTGGATTCTGCGCGGGACGTCCTTCTGCTACGTCCCTTCGGCCCTCAATCC
AGCGGACCTTCCTTCCCGCGGCCTGCTGCCGGCTCTGCGGCCTCTTCCGCGTCTTCGCCTTCGCCCTCAG
ACGAGTCGGATCTCCCTTTGGGCCGCCTCCCCGCGTCGACTTTAAGACCAATGACTTACAAGGCAGCTGT
AGATCTTAGCCACTTTTTAAAAGAAAAGGGGGGACTGGAAGGGCTAATTCACTCCCAACGAAGACAAGAT
CTGCTTTTTGCTTGTACTGGGTCTCTCTGGTTAGACCAGATCTGAGCCTGGGAGCTCTCTGGCTAACTAG
GGAACCCACTGCTTAAGCCTCAATAAAGCTTGCCTTGAGTGCTTCAAGTAGTGTGTGCCCGTCTGTTGTG
TGACTCTGGTAACTAGAGATCCCTCAGACCCTTTTAGTCAGTGTGGAAAATCTCTAGCAGTACGTATAGT
AGTTCATGTCATCTTATTATTCAGTATTTATAACTTGCAAAGAAATGAATATCAGAGAGTGAGAGGAACT
TGTTTATTGCAGCTTATAATGGTTACAAATAAAGCAATAGCATCACAAATTTCACAAATAAAGCATTTTT
TTCACTGCATTCTAGTTGTGGTTTGTCCAAACTCATCAATGTATCTTATCATGTCTGGCTCTAGCTATCC
CGCCCCTAACTCCGCCCATCCCGCCCCTAACTCCGCCCAGTTCCGCCCATTCTCCGCCCCATGGCTGACT
AATTTTTTTTATTTATGCAGAGGCCGAGGCCGCCTCGGCCTCTGAGCTATTCCAGAAGTAGTGAGGAGGC
TTTTTTGGAGGCCTAGGGACGTACCCAATTCGCCCTATAGTGAGTCGTATTACGCGCGCTCACTGGCCGT
CGTTTTACAACGTCGTGACTGGGAAAACCCTGGCGTTACCCAACTTAATCGCCTTGCAGCACATCCCCCT
TTCGCCAGCTGGCGTAATAGCGAAGAGGCCCGCACCGATCGCCCTTCCCAACAGTTGCGCAGCCTGAATG
GCGAATGGG
[124 nt withheld, positions 4560-4683]
C
[91 nt withheld, positions 4685-4775]
A
[49 nt withheld, positions 4777-4825]
CCTTTGACGTTGGAGTCCACGTTCTTT
[37 nt withheld, positions 4853-4889]
ACCCTATCTCGGTCTATTCTTTTGATTTATAAGGGATTTTGCCGATTTCGGCCTATTGGTTAAAAAATGA
GCTGATTTAACAAAAATTTAACGCGAATTTTAACAAAATATTAACGCTTACAATTTAGGTGGCACTTTTC
GGGGAAATGTGCGCGGAACCCCTATTTGTTTATTTTTCTAAATACATTCAAATATGTATCCGCTCATGAG
ACAATAACCCTGATAAATGCTTCAATAATATTGAAAAAGGAAGAGTATGAGTATTCAACATTTCCGTGTC
GCCCTTATTCCCTTTTTTGCGGCATTTTGCCTTCCTGTTTTTGCTCACCCAGAAACGCTGGTGAAAGTAA
AAGATGCTGAAGATCAGTTGGGTGCACGAGTGGGTTACATCGAACTGGATCTCAACAGCGGTAAGATCCT
TGAGAGTTTTCGCCCCGAAGAACGTTTTCCAATGATGAGCACTTTTAAAGTTCTGCTATGTGGCGCGGTA
TTATCCCGTATTGACGCCGGGCAAGAGCAACTCGGTCGCCGCATACACTATTCTCAGAATGACTTGGTTG
AGTACTCACCAGTCACAGAAAAGCATCTTACGGATGGCATGACAGTAAGAGAATTATGCAGTGCTGCCAT
AACCATGAGTGATAACACTGCGGCCAACTTACTTCTGACAACGATCGGAGGACCGAAGGAGCTAACCGCT
TTTTTGCACAACATGGGGGATCATGTAACTCGCCTTGATCGTTGGGAACCGGAGCTGAATGAAGCCATAC
CAAACGACGAGCGTGACACCACGATGCCTGTAGCAATGGCAACAACGTTGCGCAAACTATTAACTGGCGA
ACTACTTACTCTAGCTTCCCGGCAACAATTAATAGACTGGATGGAGGCGGATAAAGTTGCAGGACCACTT
CTGCGCTCGGCCCTTCCGGCTGGCTGGTTTATTGCTGATAAATCTGGAGCCGGTGAGCGTGGGTCTCGCG
GTATCATTGCAGCACTGGGGCCAGATGGTAAGCCCTCCCGTATCGTAGTTATCTACACGACGGGGAGTCA
GGCAACTATGGATGAACGAAATAGACAGATCGCTGAGATAGGTGCCTCACTGATTAAGCATTGGTAACTG
TCAGACCAAGTTTACTCATATATACTTTAGATTGATTTAAAACTTCATTTTTAATTTAAAAGGATCTAGG
TGAAGATCCTTTTTGATAATCTCATGACCAAAATCCCTTAACGTGAGTTTTCGTTCCACTGAGCGTCAGA
CCCCGTAGAAAAGATCAAAGGATCTTCTTGAGATCCTTTTTTTCTGCGCGTAATCTGCTGCTTGCAAACA
AAAAAACCACCGCTACCAGCGGTGGTTTGTTTGCCGGATCAAGAGCTACCAACTCTTTTTCCGAAGGTAA
CTGGCTTCAGCAGAGCGCAGATACCAAATACTGTTCTTCTAGTGTAGCCGTAGTTAGGCCACCACTTCAA
GAACTCTGTAGCACCGCCTACATACCTCGCTCTGCTAATCCTGTTACCAGTGGCTGCTGCCAGTGGCGAT
AAGTCGTGTCTTACCGGGTTGGACTCAAGACGATAGTTACCGGATAAGGCGCAGCGGTCGGGCTGAACGG
GGGGTTCGTGCACACAGCCCAGCTTGGAGCGAACGACCTACACCGAACTGAGATACCTACAGCGTGAGCT
ATGAGAAAGCGCCACGCTTCCCGAAGGGAGAAAGGCGGACAGGTATCCGGTAAGCGGCAGGGTCGGAACA
GGAGAGCGCACGAGGGAGCTTCCAGGGGGAAACGCCTGGTATCTTTATAGTCCTGTCGGGTTTCGCCACC
TCTGACTTGAGCGTCGATTTTTGTGATGCTCGTCAGGGGGGCGGAGCCTATGGAAAAACGCCAGCAACGC
GGCCTTTTTACGGTTCCTGGCCTTTTGCTGGCCTTTTGCTCACATGTTCTTTCCTGCGTTATCCCCTGAT
TCTGTGGATAACCGTATTACCGCCTTTGAGTGAGCTGATACCGCTCGCCGCAGCCGAACGACCGAGCGCA
GCGAGTCAGTGAGCGAGGAAGCGGAAGAGCGCCCAATACGCAAACCGCCTCTCCCCGCGCGTTGGCCGAT
TCATTAATGCAGCTGGCACGACAGGTTTCCCGACTGGAAAGCGGGCAGTGAGCGCAACGCAATTAATGTG
AGTTAGCTCACTCATTAGGCACCCCAGGCTTTACACTTTATGCTTCCGGCTCGTATGTTGTGTGGAATTG
TGAGCGGATAACAATTTCACACAGGAAACAGCTATGACCATGATTACGCCAAGCGCGCAATTAACCCTCA
CTAAAGGGAACAAAAGCTGGAGCTGCAAGCTTAATGTAGTCTTATGCAATACTCTTGTAGTCTTGCAACA
TGGTAACGATGAGTTAGCAACATGCCTTACAAGGAGAGAAAAAGCACCGTGCATGCCGATTGGTGGAAGT
AAGGTGGTACGATCGTGCCTTATTAGGAAGGCAACAGACGGGTCTGACATGGATTGGACGAACCACTGAA
TTGCCGCATTGCAGAGATATTGTATTTAAGTGCCTAGCTCGATACATAAACGGGTCTCTCTGGTTAGACC
AGATCTGAGCCTGGGAGCTCTCTGGCTAACTAGGGAACCCACTGCTTAAGCCTCAATAAAGCTTGCCTTG
AGTGCTTCAAGTAGTGTGTGCCCGTCTGTTGTGTGACTCTGGTAACTAGAGATCCCTCAGACCCTTTTAG
TCAGTGTGGAAAATCTCTAGCAGTGGCGCCCGAACAGGGACTTGAAAGCGAAAGGGAAACCAGAGGAGCT
CTCTCGACGCAGGACTCGGCTTGCTGAAGCGCGCACGGCAAGAGGCGAGGGGCGGCGACTGGTGAGTACG
CCAAAAATTTTGACTAGCGGAGGCTAGAAGGAGAGAGATGGGTGCGAGAGCGTCAGTATTAAGCGGGGGA
GAATTAGATCGCGATGGGAAAAAATTCGGTTAAGGCCAGGGGGAAAGAAAAAATATAAATTAAAACATAT
AGTATGGGCAAGCAGGGAGCTAGAACGATTCGCAGTTAATCCTGGCCTGTTAGAAACATCAGAAGGCTGT
AGACAAATACTGGGACAGCTACAACCATCCCTTCAGACAGGATCAGAAGAACTTAGATCATTATATAATA
CAGTAGCAACCCTCTATTGTGTGCATCAAAGGATAGAGATAAAAGACACCAAGGAAGCTTTAGACAAGAT
AGAGGAAGAGCAAAACAAAAGTAAGACCACCGCACAGCAAGCGGCCGCTGATCTTCAGACCTGGAGGAGG
AGATATGAGGGACAATTGGAGAAGTGAATTATATAAATATAAAGTAGTAAAAATTGAACCATTAGGAGTA
GCACCCACCAAGGCAAAGAGAAGAGTGGTGCAGAGAGAAAAAAGAGCAGTGGGAATAGGAGCTTTGTTCC
TTGGGTTCTTGGGAGCAGCAGGAAGCACTATGGGCGCAGCGTCAATGACGCTGACGGTACAGGCCAGACA
ATTATTGTCTGGTATAGTGCAGCAGCAGAACAATTTGCTGAGGGCTATTGAGGCGCAACAGCATCTGTTG
CAACTCACAGTCTGGGGCATCAAGCAGCTCCAGGCAAGAATCCTGGCTGTGGAAAGATACCTAAAGGATC
AACAGCTCCTGGGGATTTGGGGTTGCTCTGGAAAACTCATTTGCACCACTGCTGTGCCTTGGAATGCTAG
TTGGAGTAATAAATCTCTGGAACAGATTTGGAATCACACGACCTGGATGGAGTGGGACAGAGAAATTAAC
AATTACACAAGCTTAATACACTCCTTAATTGAAGAATCGCAAAACCAGCAAGAAAAGAATGAACAAGAAT
TATTGGAATTAGATAAATGGGCAAGTTTGTGGAATTGGTTTAACATAACAAATTGGCTGTGGTATATAAA
ATTATTCATAATGATAGTAGGAGGCTTGGTAGGTTTAAGAATAGTTTTTGCTGTACTTTCTATAGTGAAT
AGAGTTAGGCAGGGATATTCACCATTATCGTTTCAGACCCACCTCCCAACCCCGAGGGGACCCTTGCGCC
TTTTCCAAGGCAGCCCTGGGTTTGCGCAGGGACGCGGCTGCTCTGGGCGTGGTTCCGGGAAACGCAGCGG
CGCCGACCCTGGGTCTCGCACATTCTTCACGTCCGTTCGCAGCGTCACCCGGATCTTCGCCGCTACCCTT
GTGGGCCCCCCGGCGACGCTTCCTGCTCCGCCCCTAAGTCGGGAAGGTTCCTTGCGGTTCGCGGCGTGCC
GGACGTGACAAACGGAAGCCGCACGTCTCACTAGTACCCTCGCAGACGGACAGCGCCAGGGAGCAATGGC
AGCGCGCCGACCGCGATGGGCTGTGGCCAATAGCGGCTGCTCAGCAGGGCGCGCCGAGAGCAGCGGCCGG
GAAGGGGCGGTGCGGGAGGCGGGGTGTGGGGCGGTAGTGTGGGCCCTGTTCCTGCCCGCGCGGTGTTCCG
CATTCTGCAAGCCTCCGGAGCGCACGTCGGCAGTCGGCTCCCTCGTTGACCGAATCACCGACCTCTCTCC
CCAGGGGGTACCACCATGGCCAAGCCTTTGTCTCAAGAAGAATCCACCCTCATTGAAAGAGCAACGGCTA
CAATCAACAGCATCCCCATCTCTGAAGACTACAGCGTCGCCAGCGCAGCTCTCTCTAGCGACGGCCGCAT
CTTCACTGGTGTCAATGTATATCATTTTACTGGGGGACCTTGTGCAGAACTCGTGGTGCTGGGCACTGCT
GCTGCTGCGGCAGCTGGCAACCTGACTTGTATCGTCGCGATCGGAAATGAGAACAGGGGCATCTTGAGCC
CCTGCGGACGGTGCCGACAGGTGCTTCTCGATCTGCATCCTGGGATCAAAGCCATAGTGAAGGACAGTGA
TGGACAGCCGACGGCAGTTGGGATTCGTGAATTGCTGCCCTCTGGTTATGTGTGGGAGGGCCTGCAGCTG
CAGTAGTAAGAATTCTAGATCTTGAGACAAATGGCAGTATTCATCCACAATTTTAAAAGAAAAGGGGGGA
TTGGGGGGTACAGTGCAGGGGAAAGAATAGTAGACATAATAGCAACAGACATACAAACTAAAGAATTACA
AAAACAAATTACAAAAATTCAAAATTTTCGGGTTTATTACAGGGACAGCAGAGATCCACTTTGGCGCCGG
CTCGAGGGGGCCCGGGGTTATTAATAGTAATCAATTACGGGGTCATTAGTTCATAGCCCATATATGGAGT
TCCG
Features (pLannotate 1.2.2; 32 found; start..end, strand, type, name):
      1..304     +  enhancer       CMV enhancer: human cytomegalovirus immediate early enhancer
    305..508     +  promoter       CMV promoter: human cytomegalovirus (CMV) immediate early promoter
    532..549     +  protein_bind   attB1 (fragment): mutant version of attB; core recombination site for the Gateway® BP reaction BP Clonase™
    555..2975    +  CDS            TMEM63A: CSCL1_HUMAN - Also known as KIAA0489, KIAA0792. Experimental evidence at protein level: Swiss-Prot protein existence level 1. Acts as an osmosensitive calcium-permeable cation channel (PubMed:30382938, PubMed:31587869). Mechanosensitive ion channel that converts mechanical stimuli into a flow of ion (PubMed:30382938, PubMed:31587869). From Homo sapiens (Human).
   2978..3001    -  protein_bind   attB2: mutant version of attB; recombination site for the Gateway® BP reaction BP Clonase™
   3003..3044    +  CDS            V5 tag: epitope tag from simian virus 5
   3086..3674    +  misc_feature   WPRE: woodchuck hepatitis virus posttranscriptional regulatory element
   3725..3744    +  misc_feature   cPPT/CTS (fragment): central polypurine tract and central termination sequence of HIV-1
   3746..3979    +  LTR            3' LTR (ΔU3): self-inactivating 3' long terminal repeat (LTR) from HIV-1
   4057..4178    +  polyA_signal   SV40 poly(A) signal: SV40 polyadenylation signal
   4218..4353    +  rep_origin     SV40 ori: SV40 origin of replication
   4374..4392    -  promoter       T7 promoter: promoter for bacteriophage T7 RNA polymerase
   4400..4555    +  CDS            lacZα (fragment): LacZα fragment of β-galactosidase; lacZ fragment
   4560..4988    +  rep_origin     f1 ori (sequence partly withheld): f1 bacteriophage origin of replication; arrow indicates direction of (+) strand synthesis
   5041..5145    +  promoter       AmpR promoter: bla
   5146..6006    +  CDS            AmpR: β-lactamase; bla; confers resistance to ampicillin, carbenicillin, and related antibiotics
   6177..6765    +  rep_origin     ori: high-copy-number ColE1/pMB1/pBR322/pUC origin of replication
   6948..7040    +  CDS            lacI (fragment): lac repressor; lacI; The lac repressor binds to the lac operator to inhibit transcription in E. coli. This inhibition can be relieved by adding lactose or isopropyl-β-D-thiogalactopyranoside (IPTG).
   7053..7074    +  protein_bind   CAP binding site: CAP binding activates transcription in the presence of cAMP. E. coli catabolite activator protein
   7089..7119    +  promoter       lac promoter: promoter for the E. coli lac operon
   7127..7143    +  protein_bind   lac operator: The lac repressor binds to the lac operator to inhibit transcription in E. coli. This inhibition can be relieved by adding lactose or isopropyl-β-D-thiogalactopyranoside (IPTG). lac repressor encoded by lacI
   7188..7206    +  promoter       T3 promoter: promoter for bacteriophage T3 RNA polymerase
   7234..7460    +  promoter       RSV promoter: Rous sarcoma virus enhancer/promoter
   7461..7641    +  LTR            5' LTR (truncated): truncated 5' long terminal repeat (LTR) from HIV-1
   7688..7813    +  misc_feature   HIV-1 Ψ: packaging signal of human immunodeficiency virus type 1
   7797..8160    +  CDS            HIV-1 gag (fragment): gag protein from human immunodeficiency virus 1; gag
   8306..8539    +  misc_feature   RRE: The Rev response element (RRE) of HIV-1 allows for Rev-dependent mRNA export from the nucleus to the cytoplasm.
   8916..8942    +  CDS            Rev (fragment): human immunodeficiency virus 1 (HIV-1) Rev protein; rev; enhances nuclear export of unspliced and incompletely spliced viral mRNAs
   8943..9443    +  promoter       hPGK promoter: human phosphoglycerate kinase 1 promoter
   9455..9850    +  CDS            BSD: blasticidin S deaminase; Aspergillus terreus BSD; confers resistance to blasticidin
   9910..10027   +  misc_feature   cPPT/CTS: central polypurine tract and central termination sequence of HIV-1
  10086..10143   +  enhancer       CMV enhancer (fragment): human cytomegalovirus immediate early enhancer
