[The description below was written by a language model from this plasmid's Addgene catalogue record and pLannotate feature annotations shown in this document.]
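Description:
IDG_TMEM63A_OE_1 is a 10,143-nt mammalian overexpression plasmid built on the pLX304 backbone. The catalogue lists it simply as a mammalian expression vector, but the annotated features show the layout of a third-generation, self-inactivating HIV-1 lentiviral transfer vector. An RSV promoter fused to a truncated 5' LTR drives production of the viral genomic RNA. This is followed by the Ψ packaging signal with a partial gag sequence, the Rev response element for Rev-dependent nuclear export, a cPPT/CTS element, and a ΔU3 3' LTR that disables LTR promoter activity after integration. In bacteria the plasmid carries a ColE1/pUC-type origin and ampicillin resistance (β-lactamase). The record lists it as low copy and grown in a recombination-tolerant strain, which is usual for LTR-containing vectors. An f1 origin, an SV40 origin and poly(A) signal, and remnants of lac, T7 and T3 elements are also present in the backbone.

The payload is the human TMEM63A open reading frame, annotated as an osmosensitive, mechanosensitive calcium-permeable cation channel. It was introduced by Gateway cloning and sits between attB1 and attB2 sites downstream of the CMV immediate early enhancer/promoter. A backbone-encoded V5 epitope follows attB2, giving a C-terminal tag for detection, and a WPRE downstream enhances transcript expression. A separate cassette upstream of the CMV unit uses the human PGK promoter to express blasticidin S deaminase, allowing blasticidin selection of transfected or transduced cells. The stated purpose is overexpression of TMEM63A in mammalian cells, and the viral elements would allow stable delivery by lentiviral transduction.
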