Addgene plasmid #161667: IDG_TMEM63A_OE_1
Purpose: Overexpresses TMEM63A
Depositing lab: Mike McManus. Depositing organization: University of California, San Francisco (UCSF).
Backbone
  Vector backbone: pLX304
  Vector type: Mammalian Expression
  Selectable markers: Blasticidin
Growth in bacteria
  Bacterial resistance: Ampicillin, 100 μg/mL
  Growth temperature: 30°C
  Growth strain: NEB Stable
  Copy number: Low Copy
Gene/Insert
  Gene/Insert name: TMEM63A
  Species: H. sapiens (human)
  Entrez Gene: TMEM63A (a.k.a. KIAA0489, KIAA0792)
  Tag / fusion protein: V5 (C terminal on backbone)
  Cloning method: Gateway Cloning
Terms and licenses: Academic/Nonprofit Terms; Industry Terms: Not Available to Industry
How to cite: IDG_TMEM63A_OE_1 was a gift from Mike McManus (Addgene plasmid # 161667 ; http://n2t.net/addgene:161667 ; RRID:Addgene_161667)
