>Addgene plasmid #161667 | IDG_TMEM63A_OE_1 | depositor partial sequence | sequence record 313366 | Partial Sequence
ATGATGGACTCCCCGTTCCTGGAGCTGTGGCAGTCCAAGGCAGTGTCCATCAGGGAGCAGCTGGGACTCG
GGGACCGGCCCAACGACTCCTATTGCTACAACTCGGCCAAAAACAGCACCGTGCTCCAGGGGGTCACCTT
TGGTGGCATCCCCACTGTCCTGCTCATAGACGTCAGCTGCTTCCTGTTCTTAATCTTGGTGTTTTCTATT
ATAAGAAGAAGATTCTGGGACTATGGCCGCATTGCCCTGGTGTCAGAAGCAGACAGCGAGTCCAGATTTC
AGAGATTGTCATCGACTTCCTCCTCAGGTCAACAAGACTTTGAAAATGAGCTGGGATGCTGTCCCTGGCT
GACTGCCATCTTCCGTCTGCATGATGACCAGATCCTGGAATGGTGTGGGGAGGACGCCATCCACTACCTG
TCCTTCCAGAGGCACATCATCTTCCTGTTGGTGGTGGTCAGCTTTTTGTCCCTGTGTGTCATCCTGCCTG
TCAACCTCTCAGGGGACTTGCTGGACAAAGACCCGTATAGTTTTGGGAGGACAACAATAGCAAACCTACA
GACTGACAATGACCTCCTTTGGCTGCACACCATCTTTGCTGTCATTTACCTCTTCCTCACTGTGGGTTTC
ATGCGGCACCACACTCAGTCCATTAAGTACAAAGAGGAGAACCTGGTGAGGCGGACCCTGTTCATCACAG
GACTCCCCAGAGATGCCAGGAAGGAGACTGTGGAGAGCCACTTCCGGGACGCGTATCCCACGTGTGAGGT
GGTTGATGTGCAGCTGTGCTACAACGTGGCCAAACTGATCTACCTGTGCAAGGAGAAAAAGAAGACTGAG
AAGAGCCTGACCTATTACACAAACCTGCAGGTGAAGACAGGCCAGCGGACCCTCATCAACCCCAAGCCCT
GTGGCCAGTTTTGCTGCTGTGAAGTGCTGGGCTGTGAGTGGGAAGACGCCATCTCTTACTACACACGGAT
GAAGGACAGGCTGCTGGAGAGGATCACAGAGGAAGAACGCCACGTCCAGGACCAGCCCCTGGGAATGGCC
TTCGTCACCTTCCAGGAGAAGTCCATGGCCACCTACATCCTGAAAGATTTCAATGCCTGCAAGTGTCAGA
GCCTTCAGTGCAAAGGTGAGCCCCAGCCGTCCTCCCATAGCAGGGAGCTCTATACCTCCAAGTGGACAGT
CACCTTTGCTGCTGACCCTGAGGACATCTGCTGGAAGAACCTCTCTATCCAGGGCCTCCGCTGGTGGCTA
CAGTGGCTGGGCATCAACTTCACCCTCTTCCTGGGGCTATTTTTCCTGACCACACCCTCCATCATCCTGT
CCACCATGGACAAGTTTAATGTCACCAAACCCATCCATGCGCTGAATAACCCGATCATCAGCCAGTTCTT
CCCCACCCTCCTGCTCTGGTCCTTCTCGGCCCTGCTCCCCTCCATTGTCTACTACTCTACACTGCTGGAG
TCTCACTGGACCAAGTCGGGGGAAAACCAGATCATGATGACCAAAGTCTACATATTCTTGATCTTCATGG
TGCTGATCCTGCCCTCCCTGGGTCTCACCAGTCTAGATTTTTTCTTCCGGTGGCTCTTTGACAAAACTTC
CTCGGAGGCCTCCATCAGGTTGGAGTGCGTCTTCCTGCCTGACCAGGGTGCCTTCTTTGTGAACTATGTC
ATCGCCTCGGCCTTCATCGGCAATGGCATGGAGCTGCTGCGGCTGCCAGGTCTCATCCTCTATACCTTCC
GCATGATCATGGCCAAGACGGCTGCTGACCGCAGGAATGTCAAGCAGAACCAGGCCTTCCAGTACGAGTT
TGGAGCCATGTATGCATGGATGCTGTGTGTCTTCACTGTCATCGTGGCCTACAGCATCACTTGTCCCATC
ATCGCGCCATTTGGCCTCATCTACATCCTGCTCAAGCACATGGTGGACCGGCACAACCTCTACTTCGTCT
ACCTCCCAGCCAAGCTGGAGAAGGGGATCCACTTTGCCGCTGTGAACCAGGCCTTGGCAGCCCCCATCCT
GTGCCTCTTCTGGCTCTACTTCTTTTCCTTCCTGCGCCTGGGTATGAAGGCCCCCGCCACTCTGTTCACC
TTCCTGGTGCTGCTGCTCACCATCCTGGTCTGCCTGGCTCACACCTGCTTTGGATGCTTCAAGCACCTCA
GCCCTCTGAACTACAAAACAGAAGAGCCTGCAAGTGACAAAGGAAGTGAGGCAGAGGCCCACATGCCCCC
ACCGTTCACACCCTACGTGCCTCGGATTCTGAACGGCTTGGCCTCGGAGAGGACAGCACTGTCTCCGCAG
CAGCAGCAGCAGCAGACCTATGGTGCCATCCACAACATCAGCGGGACTATCCCTGGACAGTGCTTGGCGC
AGAGCGCCACGGGCAGTGTGGCTGCTGCCCCCCAGGAGGCCTGCCCAACTTTCTTGTACAAAGTGGTTGG
TAAGCCTATCCCTAACCCTCTCCTCGGTCTCGATTCTACGTAG
